Addgene plasmid #48826: pGGC012
Purpose: Provides GFP:NLS as GreenGate coding sequence module.
Depositing lab: Jan Lohmann. Depositing organization: Universitaet Heidelberg. Publication: GreenGate - A Novel, Versatile, and Efficient Cloning System for Plant Transgenesis. Lampropoulos A, Sutikovic Z, Wenzl C, Maegele I, Lohmann JU, Forner J. PLoS One. 2013 Dec 20;8(12):e83043. doi: 10.1371/journal.pone.0083043. PubMed 24376629.
Backbone
  Vector backbone: pUC19
  Backbone size w/o insert (bp): 2686
  Vector type: Golden Gate compatible cloning vector
Growth in bacteria
  Bacterial resistance: Ampicillin, 100 μg/mL
  Growth temperature: 37°C
  Growth strain: DH5alpha
  Copy number: High Copy
Gene/Insert
  Gene/Insert name: GFP:NLS
  Species: Synthetic
  Insert size (bp): 971
  Cloning method: Unknown
Terms and licenses: Academic/Nonprofit Terms; Industry Terms: Not Available to Industry
Depositor comments: This plasmid is designed for Golden Gate cloning using the BsaI enzyme. Plasmid Features (listed as bp in full plasmid sequence): BsaI site #1 = 2241-2251bp GFP-NLS coding sequence = 2252-3222bp BsaI site #2 = 3223-3233bp
How to cite: pGGC012 was a gift from Jan Lohmann (Addgene plasmid # 48826 ; http://n2t.net/addgene:48826 ; RRID:Addgene_48826)
