[The description below was written by a language model from this plasmid's Addgene catalogue record and pLannotate feature annotations shown in this document.]
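Description:
pGGC012 is an entry-level module plasmid of the GreenGate system, a Golden Gate-based cloning toolkit for building plant transformation constructs. It is built on a pUC19 backbone and is maintained in E. coli as a high-copy plasmid through the ColE1/pUC-type origin, with selection on ampicillin provided by the β-lactamase gene and its native promoter. The annotated sequence also shows typical remnants of the cloning vector around the insertion site: a lacI fragment, CAP binding site, lac promoter and operator, a lacZα fragment, and SP6 and T7 phage promoters flanking the insert, along with short bom and rop fragments. None of these has a stated role in the module's intended function.

The payload is a synthetic GFP:NLS coding sequence of about 970 bp, that is, green fluorescent protein fused to a nuclear localisation signal. Automated annotation matches the first roughly 720 bp to a yEGFP-type fluorescent protein. The remaining portion of the insert is unannotated, and it presumably contains the NLS and any linker sequence. According to the depositor, the coding sequence is bracketed directly by two BsaI recognition sites. Because BsaI is a type IIS enzyme that cuts outside its recognition sequence, digestion releases the module with defined overhangs, allowing it to be ligated in a fixed order with other GreenGate modules in a one-pot reaction. The plasmid carries no plant promoter or terminator of its own, as these come from other modules. It serves as the coding sequence module for assemblies in which a nuclear-localised GFP reporter is wanted in transgenic plants.
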