Features (pLannotate 1.2.2; 13 found; start..end, strand, type, name):
     96..200     +  promoter       AmpR promoter: bla
    201..1061    +  CDS            AmpR: β-lactamase; bla; confers resistance to ampicillin, carbenicillin, and related antibiotics
   1232..1820    +  rep_origin     ori: high-copy-number ColE1/pMB1/pBR322/pUC origin of replication
   2003..2095    +  CDS            lacI (fragment): lac repressor; lacI; The lac repressor binds to the lac operator to inhibit transcription in E. coli. This inhibition can be relieved by adding lactose or isopropyl-β-D-thiogalactopyranoside (IPTG).
   2108..2129    +  protein_bind   CAP binding site: CAP binding activates transcription in the presence of cAMP. E. coli catabolite activator protein
   2144..2174    +  promoter       lac promoter: promoter for the E. coli lac operon
   2182..2198    +  protein_bind   lac operator: The lac repressor binds to the lac operator to inhibit transcription in E. coli. This inhibition can be relieved by adding lactose or isopropyl-β-D-thiogalactopyranoside (IPTG). lac repressor encoded by lacI
   2212..2230    +  promoter       SP6 promoter: promoter for bacteriophage SP6 RNA polymerase
   2254..2970    +  CDS            yEGFP: yEGFP is a fluorescent protein published in 1997.
   3244..3262    -  promoter       T7 promoter: promoter for bacteriophage T7 RNA polymerase
   3264..3416    +  CDS            lacZα (fragment): LacZα fragment of β-galactosidase; lacZ fragment
   3422..3521    -  misc_feature   bom (fragment): basis of mobility region from pBR322
   3623..1       -  CDS            rop (fragment) (across the origin): Rop protein, which maintains plasmids at low copy number; rop
>Addgene plasmid #48826 | pGGC012 | depositor full sequence | sequence record 71220 | Full Sequence
GACGAAAGGGCCTCGTGATACGCCTATTTTTATAGGTTAATGTCATGATAATAATGGTTTCTTAGACGTC
AGGTGGCACTTTTCGGGGAAATGTGCGCGGAACCCCTATTTGTTTATTTTTCTAAATACATTCAAATATG
TATCCGCTCATGAGACAATAACCCTGATAAATGCTTCAATAATATTGAAAAAGGAAGAGTATGAGTATTC
AACATTTCCGTGTCGCCCTTATTCCCTTTTTTGCGGCATTTTGCCTTCCTGTTTTTGCTCACCCAGAAAC
GCTGGTGAAAGTAAAAGATGCTGAAGATCAGTTGGGTGCACGAGTGGGTTACATCGAACTGGATCTCAAC
AGCGGTAAGATCCTTGAGAGTTTTCGCCCCGAAGAACGTTTTCCAATGATGAGCACTTTTAAAGTTCTGC
TATGTGGCGCGGTATTATCCCGTATTGACGCCGGGCAAGAGCAACTCGGTCGCCGCATACACTATTCTCA
GAATGACTTGGTTGAGTACTCACCAGTCACAGAAAAGCATCTTACGGATGGCATGACAGTAAGAGAATTA
TGCAGTGCTGCCATAACCATGAGTGATAACACTGCGGCCAACTTACTTCTGACAACGATCGGAGGACCGA
AGGAGCTAACCGCTTTTTTGCACAACATGGGGGATCATGTAACTCGCCTTGATCGTTGGGAACCGGAGCT
GAATGAAGCCATACCAAACGACGAGCGTGACACCACGATGCCTGTAGCAATGGCAACAACGTTGCGCAAA
CTATTAACTGGCGAACTACTTACTCTAGCTTCCCGGCAACAATTAATAGACTGGATGGAGGCGGATAAAG
TTGCAGGACCACTTCTGCGCTCGGCCCTTCCGGCTGGCTGGTTTATTGCTGATAAATCTGGAGCCGGTGA
GCGTGGCTCTCGAGGTATCATTGCAGCACTGGGGCCAGATGGTAAGCCCTCCCGTATCGTAGTTATCTAC
ACGACGGGGAGTCAGGCAACTATGGATGAACGAAATAGACAGATCGCTGAGATAGGTGCCTCACTGATTA
AGCATTGGTAACTGTCAGACCAAGTTTACTCATATATACTTTAGATTGATTTAAAACTTCATTTTTAATT
TAAAAGGATCTAGGTGAAGATCCTTTTTGATAATCTCATGACCAAAATCCCTTAACGTGAGTTTTCGTTC
CACTGAGCGTCAGACCCCGTAGAAAAGATCAAAGGATCTTCTTGAGATCCTTTTTTTCTGCGCGTAATCT
GCTGCTTGCAAACAAAAAAACCACCGCTACCAGCGGTGGTTTGTTTGCCGGATCAAGAGCTACCAACTCT
TTTTCCGAAGGTAACTGGCTTCAGCAGAGCGCAGATACCAAATACTGTTCTTCTAGTGTAGCCGTAGTTA
GGCCACCACTTCAAGAACTCTGTAGCACCGCCTACATACCTCGCTCTGCTAATCCTGTTACCAGTGGCTG
CTGCCAGTGGCGATAAGTCGTGTCTTACCGGGTTGGACTCAAGACGATAGTTACCGGATAAGGCGCAGCG
GTCGGGCTGAACGGGGGGTTCGTGCACACAGCCCAGCTTGGAGCGAACGACCTACACCGAACTGAGATAC
CTACAGCGTGAGCTATGAGAAAGCGCCACGCTTCCCGAAGGGAGAAAGGCGGACAGGTATCCGGTAAGCG
GCAGGGTCGGAACAGGAGAGCGCACGAGGGAGCTTCCAGGGGGAAACGCCTGGTATCTTTATAGTCCTGT
CGGGTTTCGCCACCTCTGACTTGAGCGTCGATTTTTGTGATGCTCGTCAGGGGGGCGGAGCCTATGGAAA
AACGCCAGCAACGCGGCCTTTTTACGGTTCCTGGCCTTTTGCTGGCCTTTTGCTCACATGTTCTTTCCTG
CGTTATCCCCTGATTCTGTGGATAACCGTATTACCGCCTTTGAGTGAGCTGATACCGCTCGCCGCAGCCG
AACGACCGAGCGCAGCGAGTCAGTGAGCGAGGAAGCGGAAGAGCGCCCAATACGCAAACCGCCTCTCCCC
GCGCGTTGGCCGATTCATTAATGCAGCTGGCACGACAGGTTTCCCGACTGGAAAGCGGGCAGTGAGCGCA
ACGCAATTAATGTGAGTTAGCTCACTCATTAGGCACCCCAGGCTTTACACTTTATGCTTCCGGCTCGTAT
GTTGTGTGGAATTGTGAGCGGATAACAATTTCACACGAGCTATTTAGGTGACACTATAGAAGTGAAGCTT
GGTCTCAGGCTCCATGGTGAGCAAGGGCGAGGAGCTGTTCACCGGGGTGGTGCCCATCCTGGTCGAGCTG
GACGGCGACGTAAACGGCCACAAGTTCAGCGTGTCCGGCGAGGGCGAGGGCGATGCCACCTACGGCAAGC
TGACCCTGAAGTTCATCTGCACCACCGGCAAGCTGCCCGTGCCCTGGCCCACCCTCGTGACCACCTTCAC
CTACGGCGTGCAGTGCTTCAGCCGCTACCCCGACCACATGAAGCAGCACGACTTCTTCAAGTCCGCCATG
CCCGAAGGCTACGTCCAGGAGCGCACCATCTTCTTCAAGGACGACGGCAACTACAAGACCCGCGCCGAGG
TGAAGTTCGAGGGCGACACCCTGGTGAACCGCATCGAGCTGAAGGGCATCGACTTCAAGGAGGACGGCAA
CATCCTGGGGCACAAGCTGGAGTACAACTACAACAGCCACAACGTCTATATCATGGCCGACAAGCAGAAG
AACGGCATCAAGGTGAACTTCAAGATCCGCCACAACATCGAGGACGGCAGCGTGCAGCTCGCCGACCACT
ACCAGCAGAACACCCCCATCGGCGACGGCCCCGTGCTGCTGCCCGACAACCACTACCTGAGCACCCAGTC
CGCCCTGAGCAAAGACCCCAACGAGAAGCGCGATCACATGGTCCTGCTGGAGTTCGTGACCGCCGCCGGG
ATCACTCACGGCATGGACGAGCTGTACAAGATTGCTGCAGCGGCCGAATTCAAGCGTGAAGAGCAAGCAA
GGAAAGCTAAGGTGAACAATGAGAAAAAGACGGAAATAGTGAAACCAGAGAGTTGTAGCAATGAAGGAGA
TGTCAAGGATCTGAAAAGAAAGGACTCTGAGGATGGAAACGAGGGTGAGGAAGAAGAAGCTTCTTCGAAA
CCGAAAAAGCCAAAAGTTGCTCTTTCTCATCTTCAGGACATTGACGACACAGAAGCTGATCAAGAAGAAG
AGTCAGTGAGACCGAATTCTCGCCCTATAGTGAGTCGTATTACCTGGCCGTCGTTTTACAACGTCGTGAC
TGGGAAAACCCTGGCGTTACCCAACTTAATCGCCTTGCAGCACATCCCCCTTTCGCCAGCTGGCGTAATA
GCGAAGAGGCCCGCACCGATCGCCCTTCCCAACAGTTGCGCAGCCTGAATGGCGAATGGCGCCTGATGCG
GTATTTTCTCCTTACGCATCTGTGCGGTATTTCACACCGCATATGGTGCACTCTCAGTACAATCTGCTCT
GATGCCGCATAGTTAAGCCAGCCCCGACACCCGCCAACACCCGCTGACGCGCCCTGACGGGCTTGTCTGC
TCCCGGCATCCGCTTACAGACAAGCTGTGACCGTCTCCGGGAGCTGCATGTGTCAGAGGTTTTCACCGTC
ATCACCGAAACGCGCGA
