>Addgene plasmid #48826 | pGGC012 | depositor partial sequence | sequence record 71221 | GFP:nuclear localization signal coding sequence
CCATGGTGAGCAAGGGCGAGGAGCTGTTCACCGGGGTGGTGCCCATCCTGGTCGAGCTGGACGGCGACGT
AAACGGCCACAAGTTCAGCGTGTCCGGCGAGGGCGAGGGCGATGCCACCTACGGCAAGCTGACCCTGAAG
TTCATCTGCACCACCGGCAAGCTGCCCGTGCCCTGGCCCACCCTCGTGACCACCTTCACCTACGGCGTGC
AGTGCTTCAGCCGCTACCCCGACCACATGAAGCAGCACGACTTCTTCAAGTCCGCCATGCCCGAAGGCTA
CGTCCAGGAGCGCACCATCTTCTTCAAGGACGACGGCAACTACAAGACCCGCGCCGAGGTGAAGTTCGAG
GGCGACACCCTGGTGAACCGCATCGAGCTGAAGGGCATCGACTTCAAGGAGGACGGCAACATCCTGGGGC
ACAAGCTGGAGTACAACTACAACAGCCACAACGTCTATATCATGGCCGACAAGCAGAAGAACGGCATCAA
GGTGAACTTCAAGATCCGCCACAACATCGAGGACGGCAGCGTGCAGCTCGCCGACCACTACCAGCAGAAC
ACCCCCATCGGCGACGGCCCCGTGCTGCTGCCCGACAACCACTACCTGAGCACCCAGTCCGCCCTGAGCA
AAGACCCCAACGAGAAGCGCGATCACATGGTCCTGCTGGAGTTCGTGACCGCCGCCGGGATCACTCACGG
CATGGACGAGCTGTACAAGATTGCTGCAGCGGCCGAATTCAAGCGTGAAGAGCAAGCAAGGAAAGCTAAG
GTGAACAATGAGAAAAAGACGGAAATAGTGAAACCAGAGAGTTGTAGCAATGAAGGAGATGTCAAGGATC
TGAAAAGAAAGGACTCTGAGGATGGAAACGAGGGTGAGGAAGAAGAAGCTTCTTCGAAACCGAAAAAGCC
AAAAGTTGCTCTTTCTCATCTTCAGGACATTGACGACACAGAAGCTGATCAAGAAGAAGAG
