>Addgene plasmid #48826 | pGGC012 | addgene partial sequence | sequence record 72411 | Lac-promoter 5'-CACTTTATGCTTCCGGCTCG-3'
CACGAGCTATTTAGGTGACACTATAGAAGTGAAGCTTGGTCTCAGGCTCCATGGTGAGCAAGGGCGAGGA
GCTGTTCACCGGGGTGGTGCCCATCCTGGTCGAGCTGGACGGCGACGTAAACGGCCACAAGTTCAGCGTG
TCCGGCGAGGGCGAGGGCGATGCCACCTACGGCAAGCTGACCCTGAAGTTCATCTGCACCACCGGCAAGC
TGCCCGTGCCCTGGCCCACCCTCGTGACCACCTTCACCTACGGCGTGCAGTGCTTCAGCCGCTACCCCGA
CCACATGAAGCAGCACGACTTCTTCAAGTCCGCCATGCCCGAAGGCTACGTCCAGGAGCGCACCATCTTC
TTCAAGGACGACGGCAACTACAAGACCCGCGCCGAGGTGAAGTTCGAGGGCGACACCCTGGTGAACCGCA
TCGAGCTGAAGGGCATCGACTTCAAGGAGGACGGCAACATCCTGGGGCACAAGCTGGAGTACAACTACAA
CAGCCACAACGTCTATATCATGGCCGACAAGCAGAAGAACGGCATCAAGGTGAACTTCAAGATCCGCCAC
AACATCGAGGACGGCAGCGTGCAGCTCGCCGACCACTACCAGCAGAACACCCCCATCGGCGACGGCCCCG
TGCTGCTGCCCGACAACCACTACCTGAGCACCCAGTCCGCCCTGAGCAAAGACCCCAACGAGAAGCGCGA
TCACATGGTCCTGCTGGAGTTCGTGACCGCCGCCGGGATCACTCACGGCATGGACGAGCTGTACAAGATT
GCTGCAGCGGCCGAATTCAAGCGTGAAGAGCAAGCAAGGAAAGCTAAGGTGAACAATGAGAAAAAGACGG
AAATAGTGAAACCAGAGAGTTGTAGCAATGAAGGAGATGTCAAGGATCTGAAAAGAAA
