>Addgene plasmid #48826 | pGGC012 | addgene partial sequence | sequence record 72503 | M13pUC-Fwd 5'-CCCAGTCACGACGTTGTAAAACG-3'
CTATAGGGCGAGAATTCGGTCTCACTGACTCTTCTTCTTGATCAGCTTCTGTGTCGTCAATGTCCTGAAG
ATGAGAAAGAGCAACTTTTGGCTTTTTCGGTTTCGAAGAAGCTTCTTCTTCCTCACCCTCGTTTCCATCC
TCAGAGTCCTTTCTTTTCAGATCCTTGACATCTCCTTCATTGCTACAACTCTCTGGTTTCACTATTTCCG
TCTTTTTCTCATTGTTCACCTTAGCTTTCCTTGCTTGCTCTTCACGCTTGAATTCGGCCGCTGCAGCAAT
CTTGTACAGCTCGTCCATGCCGTGAGTGATCCCGGCGGCGGTCACGAACTCCAGCAGGACCATGTGATCG
CGCTTCTCGTTGGGGTCTTTGCTCAGGGCGGACTGGGTGCTCAGGTAGTGGTTGTCGGGCAGCAGCACGG
GGCCGTCGCCGATGGGGGTGTTCTGCTGGTAGTGGTCGGCGAGCTGCACGCTGCCGTCCTCGATGTTGTG
GCGGATCTTGAAGTTCACCTTGATGCCGTTCTTCTGCTTGTCGGCCATGATATAGACGTTGTGGCTGTTG
TAGTTGTACTCCAGCTTGTGCCCCAGGATGTTGCCGTCCTCCTTGAAGTCGATGCCCTTCAGCTCGATGC
GGTTCACCAGGGTGTCGCCCTCGAACTTCACCTCGGCGCGGGTCTTGTAGTTGCCGTCGTCCTTGAAGAA
GATGGTGCGCTCCTGGACGTAGCCTTCGGGCATGGCGGACTTGAAGAAGTCGTGCTGCTTCATGTGGTCG
GGGTAGCGGCTGAAGCACTGCACGCCGTAGGTGAAGGTGGTCACGAGGGTGGGCCAGGGCACGGGCAGCT
TGCCGGTGGTGCAGATGAACTTCAGGGTCAGCTTGCCGTA
